>Addgene plasmid #226307 | pJB48 | addgene full sequence | sequence record 449919 | Addgene NGS Result
TCTGATGTTACATTGCACAAGATAAAAATATATCATCATGAACAATAAAACTGTCTGCTTACATAAACAG
TAATACAAGGGGTGTTATGAGCCATATTCAACGGGAAACGTCTTGCTCGAGGCCGCGATTAAATTCCAAC
ATGGATGCTGATTTATATGGGTATAAATGGGCTCGCGATAATGTCGGGCAATCAGGTGCGACAATCTATC
GATTGTATGGGAAGCCCGATGCGCCAGAGTTGTTTCTGAAACATGGCAAAGGTAGCGTTGCCAATGATGT
TACAGATGAGATGGTCAGACTAAACTGGCTGACGGAATTTATGCCTCTTCCGACCATCAAGCATTTTATC
CGTACTCCTGATGATGCATGGTTACTCACCACTGCGATCCCCGGGAAAACAGCATTCCAGGTATTAGAAG
AATATCCTGATTCAGGTGAAAATATTGTTGATGCGCTGGCAGTGTTCCTGCGCCGGTTGCATTCGATTCC
TGTTTGTAATTGTCCTTTTAACAGCGATCGCGTATTTCGACTCGCTCAGGCGCAATCACGAATGAATAAC
GGTTTGGTTGATGCGAGTGATTTTGATGACGAGCGTAATGGCTGGCCTGTTGAACAAGTCTGGAAAGAAA
TGCATAAGCTTTTGCCATTCTCACCGGATTCAGTCGTCACTCATGGTGATTTCTCACTTGATAACCTTAT
TTTTGACGAGGGGAAATTAATAGGTTGTATTGATGTTGGACGAGTCGGAATCGCAGACCGATACCAGGAT
CTTGCCATCCTATGGAACTGCCTCGGTGAGTTTTCTCCTTCATTACAGAAACGGCTTTTTCAAAAATATG
GTATTGATAATCCTGATATGAATAAATTGCAGTTTCATTTGATGCTCGATGAGTTTTTCTAATCAGAATT
GGTTAATTGGTTGTAACACTGGCAGAGCATTACGCTGACTTGACGGGACGGCGGCTTTGTTGAATAAATC
GAACTTTTGCTGAGTTGAAGGATCAGATCACGCATCTTCCCCTTACAGACAAGCTGTGACCGCCTCCGGG
AGCTGCATGTGTCAGAGGTTTTCACCGTCATCACCGAAACGCGCGAGGCAGCAGATCAATTCGCGCGCGA
AGGCGAAGCGGCATGCATTTACGTTGACACCATCGAATGGTGCAAAACCTTTCGCGGTATGGCATGATAG
CGCCCGGAAGAGAGTCAATTCAGGGTGGTGAATGTGAAACCAGTAACGTTATACGATGTCGCAGAGTATG
CCGGTGTCTCTTATCAGACCGTTTCCCGCGTGGTGAACCAGGCCAGCCACGTTTCTGCGAAAACGCGGGA
AAAAGTGGAAGCGGCGATGGCGGAGCTGAATTACATTCCCAACCGCGTGGCACAACAACTGGCGGGCAAA
CAGTCGTTGCTGATTGGCGTTGCCACCTCCAGTCTGGCCCTGCACGCGCCGTCGCAAATTGTCGCGGCGA
TTAAATCTCGCGCCGATCAACTGGGTGCCAGCGTGGTGGTGTCGATGGTAGAACGAAGCGGCGTCGAAGC
CTGTAAAGCGGCGGTGCACAATCTTCTCGCGCAACGCGTCAGTGGGCTGATCATTAACTATCCGCTGGAT
GACCAGGATGCCATTGCTGTGGAAGCTGCCTGCACTAATGTTCCGGCGTTATTTCTTGATGTCTCTGACC
AGACACCCATCAACAGTATTATTTTCTCCCATGAAGACGGTACGCGACTGGGCGTGGAGCATCTGGTCGC
ATTGGGTCACCAGCAAATCGCGCTGTTAGCGGGCCCATTAAGTTCTGTCTCGGCGCGTCTGCGTCTGGCT
GGCTGGCATAAATATCTCACTCGCAATCAAATTCAGCCGATAGCGGAACGGGAAGGCGACTGGAGTGCCA
TGTCCGGTTTTCAACAAACCATGCAAATGCTGAATGAGGGCATCGTTCCCACTGCGATGCTGGTTGCCAA
CGATCAGATGGCGCTGGGCGCAATGCGCGCCATTACCGAGTCCGGGCTGCGCGTTGGTGCGGATATCTCG
GTAGTGGGATACGACGATACCGAAGACAGCTCATGTTATATCCCGCCGTTAACCACCATCAAACAGGATT
TTCGCCTGCTGGGGCAAACCAGCGTGGACCGCTTGCTGCAACTCTCTCAGGGCCAGGCGGTGAAGGGCAA
TCAGCTGTTGCCCGTGTCACTGGTGAAAAGAAAAACCACCCTGGCGCCCAATACGCAAACCGCCTCTCCC
CGCGCGTTGGCCGATTCATTAATGCAGCTGGCACGACAGGTTTCCCGACTGGAAAGCGGGCAGTGAGCGC
AACGCAATTAATGTAAGTTAGCGCGAATTGATCTGGTTTGACAGCTTATCATCGACTGCACGGTGCACCA
ATGCTTCTGGCGTCAGGCAGCCATCGGAAGCTGTGGTATGGCTGTGCAGGTCGTAAATCACTGCATAATT
CGTGTCGCTCAAGGCGCACTCCCGTTCTGGATAATGTTTTTTGCGCCGACATCATAACGGTTCTGGCAAA
TATTCTGAAATGAGCTGTTGACAATTAATCATCCGGCTCGTATAATGTGTGGAATTGTGAGCGGATAACA
ATTTCACACAGGAAACAGACCATGTCCCCTTCACAGTCAGGAATGAATCCTGCCGACCTGAGCGGACTCT
CTGGCAAGGAACTGGCACGCGCACGCCGCGCTGCACTATCCAAGCAAGGGAAAGCAGCTGTTTCTAATAA
AACGGCTAGCGTAAACCGTAGCACTAAACAGGCGGCATCTTCGATCAATACAAATCAGGTGCGCTCTTCT
GTAAATGAAGTGCCCACTGATTACCAAATGGCGGATCAATTGTGCTCTACGATTGATCATGCTGACTTTG
GTACCGAAAGCAATCGCGTTAGAGATCTCTGCCGTCAACGCAGAGAGGCACTATCAACTATCGGTAAAAA
AGCGGTTAAAACCAACGGCAAGCCGTCGGGTCGCGTTCGACCACAGCAATCAGTGGTTCACAACGACGCA
ATGATCGAAAATGCCGGTGATACTAACCAATCATCGTCCACTTCATTAAATAATGAACTTTCCGAAATCT
GCTCCATAGCAGACGACATGCCGGAGCGTTTTGGTTCACAAGCCAAAACCGTCCGTGATATCTGCCGTGC
ACGCCGTCAAGCGCTCTCTGAGCGTGGAACTCGCGCCGTGCCGCCAAAGCCGCAATCTCAAGGTGGTCCA
GGACGCAATGGCTATCAAATTGATGGATACCTAGATACCGCACTTCATGGCCGCGATGCCGCCAAGCGCC
ACCGTGAAATGCTCTGTCAATACGGCCGCGGCACAGCACCTTCCTGCAAGCCAACAGGCCGTGTCAAAAA
TTCTGTACAGTCGGGCAACGCAGCGCCAAAAAAGGTTGAAACCGGTCACACCCTATCCGGCGGATCTGTT
ACGGGCACGCAAGTGGATCGTAAATCTCATGTGACTGGAAACGAGCCGGGCACTAGCCGAGCAGTCACGG
GCACCGAGTACGTAGGTACTGAGCAATTCACCTCTTTTAGCAATACCAGCCCCAAGCCAAATGCGACGAA
GGTCAATGTGACCACAACGGCTCGTGGTCGCCCTGTTAGCGGTACGGAAGTTTCACGGACCGAGAAGGTA
ACTGGCAACGAATCCGGTGTCAGCCGTAACGTTACCGGCACCGAATACATGAGTAATGAAGCTCACTTTT
CTCTAAGTGGAACAGCCGCAAAGCCTTCACAAGCGGATAAAGTCATGTTCGGCGCCACAGCACGAACGCA
TCAAGTGGTCAGTGGCAGTGATGAATTCAGGCCCTCTTCTGTTACGGGTAACGAATCGGGTGCAAAACGC
ACAATTACCGGCTCGCAGTACGCAGACGAAGGTCTTGCGCGACTCACGATCAACGGAGCACCTGCAAAAG
TAGCCAGAACCCACACCTTTGCGGGCTCTGACGTTACCGGCACGGAAATCGGTCGCTCTACTCGCGTAAC
TGGTGATGAAAGCGGTTCGAGTCGTTCAATCTCAGGCACCGAGTATCTCAGTAACGAGCAATTCCAATCC
TTTAGTGACACAAAACCTCAACGCAGCCCGTTCAAGGTTGGCCAAGATCGCACGAACAAGGGTCAGTCTG
TGACTGGTAACTTGGTTGATCGTTCCGAACTGGTTACAGGTAACGAACCAGGTTCAAGCTCTCGGGTTAC
AGGCTCTCAGTATGGCCAAAGCAAAATCAGCGGTGGTGGCGTGGGAAAAGTGCGCTCAATGCGCACCCTT
CGCGGCACCTCAGTATCTGGCCAACAGCTAGATCATGCCCCAAAGATGTCCGGTGACGAGCGCGGCGGGA
GCATGCCCGTCACCGGTAATGAGTACTACGGTCGTGAACATTTCGAACCGTTTAGTACGAGCACCCCAGA
GCCCGAAGCTCAATCAACTGAACAATCATTGACCTGTGAAGGACAAATTATTAGCGGCACTTCAGTTGAC
GCCAGTGATTTGGTCACAGGAAATGAAATCGGTGAACAGCAACTCATCAGCGGTGACGCCTATGTTGGCG
CGCAGCAGACAGGTTGCCTTCCCACTAGTCCACGCTTCAACCAAACTGGCAATGTTCAGTCAATGGGTTT
TAAGAACACCAATCAGCCAGAACAAAACTTTGCACCAGGTGAAGTAATGCCTACTGACTTTAGTATTCAA
ACCCCAGCTCGCTCGGCTCAGAATCGCATTACAGGTAACGACATTGCGCCCTCAGGTCGCATTACAGGCC
CTGGTATGCTGGCAACCGGCTTGATTACAGGAACCCCCGAATTCAGGCACGCTGCGCGCGAGTTGGTTGG
TTCTCCACAACCCATGGCAATGGCCATGGCCAACCGTAATAAGGCTGCTCAAGCACCTGTTGTGCAGCCA
GAAGTGGTTGCAACTCAGGAAAAGCCTGAGTTGGTATGTGCACCAAGAAGCGATCAAATGGATCGTGTGA
GTGGCGAAGGCAAAGAACGTTGCCACATCACTGGCGATGACTGGTCAGTTAACAAGCACATCACCGGTAC
AGCCGGTCAATGGGCGAGTGGTCGCAACCCTTCCATGCGCGGTAATGCGCGTGTGGTCGAAACCAGCGCG
TTTGCCAATCGCAATGTGCCAAAACCTGAAAAGCCGGGCTCCAAGATCACGGGCAGTAGTGGTAATGACA
CCCAAGGTAGTCTGATCACTTACTCCGGCGGCGCGCGCGGTTGAAGCGGTTAAGAGAAGATTTTCAGCCT
GATACAGATTAAATCAGAACGCAGAAGCGGTCTGATAAAACAGAATTTGCCTGGCGGCAGTAGCGCGGTG
GTCCCACCTGACCCCATGCCGAACTCAGAAGTGAAACGCCGTAGCGCCGATGGTAGTGTGGGGTATCCCC
ATGCGAGAGTAGGGAACTGCCAGGCATCAAATAAAACGAAAGGCTCAGTCGAAAGACTGGGCCTTTCGTT
TTATCTGTTGTTTGTCGGTGAACGCTCTCCTGAGTAGGACAAATCCGCCGGGAGCGGATTTGAACGTTGC
GAAGCAACGGCCCGGAGGGTGGCGGGCAGGACGCCCGCCATAAACTGCCAGGCATCAAATTAAGCAGAAG
GCCATCCTGACGGATGGCCTTTTCTGGCTGGATGATGGGGCGATTCAGGCCTGGTATGAGTCAGCAACAC
CTTCTTCACGAGGCAGACCTCAGCGCCCCCCCCCCCCTGCAGGTCGATCTGGTAACCCCAGCGCGGTTGC
TTTGTTCGATCCGCTGGCCGGTAAAACCCCAAGTTATCTATCTGGGAGCTTATCTTTGGGCCTATCGCAG
CAATAGCCTGGATGCGGGGCCGCCGATCGTGGTGTTCGACTATCAAACCGGCCGCAGTGGTCAACATGCC
GCCGAGTTTCTTCAGCACTGGCCAGCCAATGGACCAACCAATGGACCAACCAATGGACCAACCAATGTAC
CAACCAATGGACCAACCAATGGACCAACCAATGGGCAAGGCACCTTGATGGTCGATGACTACAGCGGGTA
CAAAGCCCTGTTCCGTGCGGGCGTGACCGAGCTTGGCTGCTGGGCCCATGCCCGGCGCAAGTTCTTTGAT
CTGCACAAGGCCAGCAATCATCCGGTTGCGCACGAGGCACTGTCGCGGATTGCCCGGTTGTATCTTGCAG
AAGAAGAGGCCCAAGGCATGGACATTGCGGGGCGGATGCAACACCGTGCCCTGCACAGCCTGCCGCAGTT
GCAGGACATGCACCAGTGGCTCAGAAATTGCATCAACGCATATAGCGCTAGCAGCACGCCATAGTGACTG
GCGATGCTGTCGGAATGGACGATATCCCGCAAGAGGCCCGGCAGTACCGGCATAACCAAGCCTATGCCCT
CATGACCAAAATCCCTTAACGTGAGTTTTCGTTCCACTGAGCGTCAGACCCCGTAGAAAAGATCAAAGGA
TCTTCTTGAGATCCTTTTTTTCTGCGCGTAATCTGCTGCTTGCAAACAAAAAAACCACCGCTACCAGCGG
TGGTTTGTTTGCCGGATCAAGAGCTACCAACTCTTTTTCCGAAGGTAACTGGCTTCAGCAGAGCGCAGAT
ACCAAATACTGTCCTTCTAGTGTAGCCGTAGTTAGGCCACCACTTCAAGAACTCTGTAGCACCGCCTACA
TACCTCGCTCTGCTAATCCTGTTACCAGTGGCTGCTGCCAGTGGCGATAAGTCGTGTCTTACCGGGTTGG
ACTCAAGACGATAGTTACCGGATAAGGCGCAGCGGTCGGGCTGAACGGGGGGTTCGTGCACACAGCCCAG
CTTGGAGCGAACGACCTACACCGAACTGAGATACCTACAGCGTGAGCTATGAGAAAGCGCCACGCTTCCC
GAAGGGAGAAAGGCGGACAGGTATCCGGTAAGCGGCAGGGTCGGAACAGGAGAGCGCACGAGGGAGCTTC
CAGGGGGAAACGCCTGGTATCTTTATAGTCCTGTCGGGTTTCGCCACCTCTGACTTGAGCGTCGATTTTT
GTGATGCTCGTCAGGGGGGCGGAGCCTATGGAAAAACGCCAGCAACGCGGCCTTTTTACGGTTCCTGGCC
TTTTGCTGGCCTTTTGCTCACATGTTCTTTCCTGCGTTAGGACCCAACGCTGCCCGAGATGCGCCGCGTG
CGGCTGCTGGAGATGGCGGACGCGATGGATATGTTCTGCCACCTGCGACTCAAACTTCTGATCTGGGATG
GCACGGGGGTGTGGCTCTGTCAGCGCCGGTTGCACCGGGGGCATTTTTATTGGCCAAAGCCCGGGGATGA
TCGGTTTATCATGAGTGCCGAACACTGGCAGTGGCTGACCACCGGGGTTGACTGGCAGAGGCTCTGCGCC
AAGCCACAGGCCCACTGGCAAGTGTGAGATTTTTCAGGATTTCGTCTTGAAAAATCAGCACATGCAGCCT
GGGGTTTGGTATAATCAACCTCATGATTTCAAACGCAGAAACCGGTCATTCATCCCCTGAAACGCCCTCC
GTGGCGTGGCTGATTGCGCAACTGGAACTGCGGGATTCTGAGTTGGCAAAACTTGATGCGGCACTGGTGC
AACGCAATCAAGACATCCGCCATTTAACCCAAAATCTTCATGCCAAAGACATCAAGATCAAGGCACTCAC
CCATGAACTGGCGTATTACCGCCGTATCCGCTTCGGGGCCAAAACCGAGGCCATGAGTGCCGAGCAACTG
CACCTGTTCGAAGACGATCTGGCCGAGGTAGTAAGCTTAGATCGACCTGCAGGGGGGGGGGGAAAGCCAC
GTTGTGTCTCAAAATC
Features (pLannotate 1.2.2; 14 found; start..end, strand, type, name):
     87..902     +  CDS            KanR: aminoglycoside phosphotransferase; aph(3')-Ia; confers resistance to kanamycin in bacteria or G418 (Geneticin®) in eukaryotes
   1062..1102    -  CDS            rop (fragment): Rop protein, which maintains plasmids at low copy number; rop
   1146..1223    +  promoter       lacIq promoter: lacI (mutant); In the lacIq allele, a single base change in the promoter boosts expression of the lacI gene about 10-fold.
   1224..2306    +  CDS            lacI: lac repressor; lacI; The lac repressor binds to the lac operator to inhibit transcription in E. coli. This inhibition can be relieved by adding lactose or isopropyl-β-D-thiogalactopyranoside (IPTG).
   2348..2365    +  promoter       tet promoter (fragment): E. coli promoter for tetracycline efflux protein gene
   2361..2462    -  CDS            yciV (fragment): RNAAM_ECOLI - Also known as trpH From Escherichia coli (strain K12).
   2538..2567    +  promoter       trc promoter: strong E. coli promoter; hybrid between the trp and lac UV5 promoters
   2575..2591    +  protein_bind   lac operator: The lac repressor binds to the lac operator to inhibit transcription in E. coli. This inhibition can be relieved by adding lactose or isopropyl-β-D-thiogalactopyranoside (IPTG). lac repressor encoded by lacI
   2618..5221    +  CDS            csoS2: CSOS2_HALNC - Experimental evidence at protein level: Swiss-Prot protein existence level 1. Unlike beta-carboxysomes, alpha-carboxysomes (Cb) can form without cargo protein. CsoS2 is essential for Cb formation and is also capable of targeting foreign proteins to the Cb. The Cb shell assembles with the aid of CsoS2; CsoS1A, CsoS1B and CsoS1C form the majority of the shell while CsoS4A and CsoS4B form vertices. CsoS1D forms pseudohexamers that probably control metabolite flux into and out of the shell. From Halothiobacillus neapolitanus (strain ATCC 23641 / c2) (Thiobacillus neapolitanus).
   5299..5414    +  ncRNA          5S rRNA: Accession: RF00001 - 5S ribosomal RNA
   5418..5504    +  terminator     rrnB T1 terminator: Escherichia coli rrnB; transcription terminator T1 from the E. coli rrnB gene
   5596..5623    +  terminator     rrnB T2 terminator: transcription terminator T2 from the E. coli rrnB gene
   6253..6368    -  CDS            TcR (fragment): tetracycline efflux protein; tet; confers resistance to tetracycline
   6446..7034    +  rep_origin     ori: high-copy-number ColE1/pMB1/pBR322/pUC origin of replication
