[The description below was written by a language model from this plasmid's Addgene catalogue record and pLannotate feature annotations shown in this document.]
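Description:
pJB48 is a bacterial expression and genome-integration plasmid built on the pSAV108 backbone, described as a shuttle vector between E. coli and Halothiobacillus neapolitanus. In E. coli it replicates from a ColE1/pMB1-type origin and is selected with kanamycin through an aph(3')-Ia aminoglycoside phosphotransferase gene. According to the record, the plasmid delivers the gene of interest together with the kanamycin marker into a neutral site on the H. neapolitanus chromosome. The homology regions that would direct this integration are not annotated in the feature table, which leaves several stretches of the 7.8 kb sequence unlabelled. Short fragments of rop, the tetracycline resistance gene and its promoter, and yciV also appear, most likely as remnants of earlier cloning steps rather than functional elements.

The payload, assembled by Golden Gate cloning, is the H. neapolitanus csoS2 gene, encoding the intrinsically disordered scaffold protein that is essential for α-carboxysome shell assembly. This version carries ten cysteine-to-serine substitutions (C292S, C310S, C351S, C369S, C467S, C485S, C526S, C540S, C577S, C595S), which the insert name places in the middle-region repeats MR1–6. Expression is driven by the trc promoter with a downstream lac operator. A lacI gene under the lacIq promoter is carried on the same plasmid, so transcription is repressed until it is induced with IPTG. The rrnB T1 and T2 terminators, along with the adjacent 5S rRNA segment, end the transcript. The construct appears intended for inducible expression of a cysteine-free middle-region CsoS2 variant in H. neapolitanus, to test how these conserved residues contribute to carboxysome assembly.
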