Addgene plasmid #226307: pJB48
Purpose: E. coli and H. neapolitanus shuttle vector; integrates the gene of interest and a kanamycin resistance marker into a neutral site on the H. neapolitanus genome.
Depositing lab: David Savage. Depositing organization: University of California, Berkeley. Publication: Conserved and repetitive motifs in an intrinsically disordered protein drive ⍺-carboxysome assembly. Turnsek JB, Oltrogge LM, Savage DF. J Biol Chem. 2024 Jul 4;300(8):107532. doi: 10.1016/j.jbc.2024.107532. PubMed 38971311.
Backbone
  Vector backbone: pSAV108
  Backbone manufacturer: Savage Lab
  Vector type: Bacterial Expression
Growth in bacteria
  Bacterial resistance: Kanamycin, 50 μg/mL
  Growth temperature: 37°C
  Growth strain: DH5alpha
  Copy number: Unknown
Gene/Insert
  Gene/Insert name: CsoS2 with C to S CsoS2 MR1-6
  Species: H. neapolitanus
  Insert size (bp): 2613
  Mutation: C292S, C310S, C351S, C369S, C467S, C485S, C526S, C540S, C577S, C595S
  Promoter: pTRC
  Cloning method: Golden Gate
Terms and licenses: Academic/Nonprofit Terms; Industry Terms: Not Available to Industry
How to cite: pJB48 was a gift from David Savage (Addgene plasmid # 226307 ; http://n2t.net/addgene:226307 ; RRID:Addgene_226307)
